>Addgene plasmid #241368 | pX458-ARHGEF7/B-Pix | addgene full sequence | sequence record 482293 | Addgene NGS Result
TTGAGATCCTTTTTTTCTGCGCGTAATCTGCTGCTTGCAAACAAAAAAACCACCGCTACCAGCGGTGGTT
TGTTTGCCGGATCAAGAGCTACCAACTCTTTTTCCGAAGGTAACTGGCTTCAGCAGAGCGCAGATACCAA
ATACTGTTCTTCTAGTGTAGCCGTAGTTAGGCCACCACTTCAAGAACTCTGTAGCACCGCCTACATACCT
CGCTCTGCTAATCCTGTTACCAGTGGCTGCTGCCAGTGGCGATAAGTCGTGTCTTACCGGGTTGGACTCA
AGACGATAGTTACCGGATAAGGCGCAGCGGTCGGGCTGAACGGGGGGTTCGTGCACACAGCCCAGCTTGG
AGCGAACGACCTACACCGAACTGAGATACCTACAGCGTGAGCTATGAGAAAGCGCCACGCTTCCCGAAGG
GAGAAAGGCGGACAGGTATCCGGTAAGCGGCAGGGTCGGAACAGGAGAGCGCACGAGGGAGCTTCCAGGG
GGAAACGCCTGGTATCTTTATAGTCCTGTCGGGTTTCGCCACCTCTGACTTGAGCGTCGATTTTTGTGAT
GCTCGTCAGGGGGGCGGAGCCTATGGAAAAACGCCAGCAACGCGGCCTTTTTACGGTTCCTGGCCTTTTG
CTGGCCTTTTGCTCACATGTGAGGGCCTATTTCCCATGATTCCTTCATATTTGCATATACGATACAAGGC
TGTTAGAGAGATAATTGGAATTAATTTGACTGTAAACACAAAGATATTAGTACAAAATACGTGACGTAGA
AAGTAATAATTTCTTGGGTAGTTTGCAGTTTTAAAATTATGTTTTAAAATGGACTATCATATGCTTACCG
TAACTTGAAAGTATTTCGATTTCTTGGCTTTATATATCTTGTGGAAAGGACGAAACACCGACCTCGCGCA
CGTAGTTGCTGTTTTAGAGCTAGAAATAGCAAGTTAAAATAAGGCTAGTCCGTTATCAACTTGAAAAAGT
GGCACCGAGTCGGTGCTTTTTTGTTTTAGAGCTAGAAATAGCAAGTTAAAATAAGGCTAGTCCGTTTTTA
GCGCGTGCGCCAATTCTGCAGACAAATGGCTCTAGAGGTACCCGTTACATAACTTACGGTAAATGGCCCG
CCTGGCTGACCGCCCAACGACCCCCGCCCATTGACGTCAATAGTAACGCCAATAGGGACTTTCCATTGAC
GTCAATGGGTGGAGTATTTACGGTAAACTGCCCACTTGGCAGTACATCAAGTGTATCATATGCCAAGTAC
GCCCCCTATTGACGTCAATGACGGTAAATGGCCCGCCTGGCATTGTGCCCAGTACATGACCTTATGGGAC
TTTCCTACTTGGCAGTACATCTACGTATTAGTCATCGCTATTACCATGGTCGAGGTGAGCCCCACGTTCT
GCTTCACTCTCCCCATCTCCCCCCCCTCCCCACCCCCAATTTTGTATTTATTTATTTTTTAATTATTTTG
TGCAGCGATGGGGGCGGGGGGGGGGGGGGGGCGCGCCCCGGGGGGGGGGGGGGGGGGGGGAGGGGCGGGG
CGGGGCGAGGCGGAGAGGTGCGGCGGCAGCCAATCAGAGCGGCGCGCTCCGAAAGTTTCCTTTTATGGCG
AGGCGGCGGCGGCGGCGGCCCTATAAAAAGCGAAGCGCGCGGCGGGCGGGAGTCGCTGCGCGCTGCCTTC
GCCCCGTGCCCCGCTCCGCCGCCGCCTCGCGCCGCCCGCCCCGGCTCTGACTGACCGCGTTACTCCCACA
GGTGAGCGGGCGGGACGGCCCTTCTCCTCCGGGCTGTAATTAGCTGAGCAAGAGGTAAGGGTTTAAGGGA
TGGTTGGTTGGTGGGGTATTAATGTTTAATTACCTGGAGCACCTGCCTGAAATCACTTTTTTTCAGGTTG
GACCGGTGCCACCATGGACTATAAGGACCACGACGGAGACTACAAGGATCATGATATTGATTACAAAGAC
GATGACGATAAGATGGCCCCAAAGAAGAAGCGGAAGGTCGGTATCCACGGAGTCCCAGCAGCCGACAAGA
AGTACAGCATCGGCCTGGACATCGGCACCAACTCTGTGGGCTGGGCCGTGATCACCGACGAGTACAAGGT
GCCCAGCAAGAAATTCAAGGTGCTGGGCAACACCGACCGGCACAGCATCAAGAAGAACCTGATCGGAGCC
CTGCTGTTCGACAGCGGCGAAACAGCCGAGGCCACCCGGCTGAAGAGAACCGCCAGAAGAAGATACACCA
GACGGAAGAACCGGATCTGCTATCTGCAAGAGATCTTCAGCAACGAGATGGCCAAGGTGGACGACAGCTT
CTTCCACAGACTGGAAGAGTCCTTCCTGGTGGAAGAGGATAAGAAGCACGAGCGGCACCCCATCTTCGGC
AACATCGTGGACGAGGTGGCCTACCACGAGAAGTACCCCACCATCTACCACCTGAGAAAGAAACTGGTGG
ACAGCACCGACAAGGCCGACCTGCGGCTGATCTATCTGGCCCTGGCCCACATGATCAAGTTCCGGGGCCA
CTTCCTGATCGAGGGCGACCTGAACCCCGACAACAGCGACGTGGACAAGCTGTTCATCCAGCTGGTGCAG
ACCTACAACCAGCTGTTCGAGGAAAACCCCATCAACGCCAGCGGCGTGGACGCCAAGGCCATCCTGTCTG
CCAGACTGAGCAAGAGCAGACGGCTGGAAAATCTGATCGCCCAGCTGCCCGGCGAGAAGAAGAATGGCCT
GTTCGGAAACCTGATTGCCCTGAGCCTGGGCCTGACCCCCAACTTCAAGAGCAACTTCGACCTGGCCGAG
GATGCCAAACTGCAGCTGAGCAAGGACACCTACGACGACGACCTGGACAACCTGCTGGCCCAGATCGGCG
ACCAGTACGCCGACCTGTTTCTGGCCGCCAAGAACCTGTCCGACGCCATCCTGCTGAGCGACATCCTGAG
AGTGAACACCGAGATCACCAAGGCCCCCCTGAGCGCCTCTATGATCAAGAGATACGACGAGCACCACCAG
GACCTGACCCTGCTGAAAGCTCTCGTGCGGCAGCAGCTGCCTGAGAAGTACAAAGAGATTTTCTTCGACC
AGAGCAAGAACGGCTACGCCGGCTACATTGACGGCGGAGCCAGCCAGGAAGAGTTCTACAAGTTCATCAA
GCCCATCCTGGAAAAGATGGACGGCACCGAGGAACTGCTCGTGAAGCTGAACAGAGAGGACCTGCTGCGG
AAGCAGCGGACCTTCGACAACGGCAGCATCCCCCACCAGATCCACCTGGGAGAGCTGCACGCCATTCTGC
GGCGGCAGGAAGATTTTTACCCATTCCTGAAGGACAACCGGGAAAAGATCGAGAAGATCCTGACCTTCCG
CATCCCCTACTACGTGGGCCCTCTGGCCAGGGGAAACAGCAGATTCGCCTGGATGACCAGAAAGAGCGAG
GAAACCATCACCCCCTGGAACTTCGAGGAAGTGGTGGACAAGGGCGCTTCCGCCCAGAGCTTCATCGAGC
GGATGACCAACTTCGATAAGAACCTGCCCAACGAGAAGGTGCTGCCCAAGCACAGCCTGCTGTACGAGTA
CTTCACCGTGTATAACGAGCTGACCAAAGTGAAATACGTGACCGAGGGAATGAGAAAGCCCGCCTTCCTG
AGCGGCGAGCAGAAAAAGGCCATCGTGGACCTGCTGTTCAAGACCAACCGGAAAGTGACCGTGAAGCAGC
TGAAAGAGGACTACTTCAAGAAAATCGAGTGCTTCGACTCCGTGGAAATCTCCGGCGTGGAAGATCGGTT
CAACGCCTCCCTGGGCACATACCACGATCTGCTGAAAATTATCAAGGACAAGGACTTCCTGGACAATGAG
GAAAACGAGGACATTCTGGAAGATATCGTGCTGACCCTGACACTGTTTGAGGACAGAGAGATGATCGAGG
AACGGCTGAAAACCTATGCCCACCTGTTCGACGACAAAGTGATGAAGCAGCTGAAGCGGCGGAGATACAC
CGGCTGGGGCAGGCTGAGCCGGAAGCTGATCAACGGCATCCGGGACAAGCAGTCCGGCAAGACAATCCTG
GATTTCCTGAAGTCCGACGGCTTCGCCAACAGAAACTTCATGCAGCTGATCCACGACGACAGCCTGACCT
TTAAAGAGGACATCCAGAAAGCCCAGGTGTCCGGCCAGGGCGATAGCCTGCACGAGCACATTGCCAATCT
GGCCGGCAGCCCCGCCATTAAGAAGGGCATCCTGCAGACAGTGAAGGTGGTGGACGAGCTCGTGAAAGTG
ATGGGCCGGCACAAGCCCGAGAACATCGTGATCGAAATGGCCAGAGAGAACCAGACCACCCAGAAGGGAC
AGAAGAACAGCCGCGAGAGAATGAAGCGGATCGAAGAGGGCATCAAAGAGCTGGGCAGCCAGATCCTGAA
AGAACACCCCGTGGAAAACACCCAGCTGCAGAACGAGAAGCTGTACCTGTACTACCTGCAGAATGGGCGG
GATATGTACGTGGACCAGGAACTGGACATCAACCGGCTGTCCGACTACGATGTGGACCATATCGTGCCTC
AGAGCTTTCTGAAGGACGACTCCATCGACAACAAGGTGCTGACCAGAAGCGACAAGAACCGGGGCAAGAG
CGACAACGTGCCCTCCGAAGAGGTCGTGAAGAAGATGAAGAACTACTGGCGGCAGCTGCTGAACGCCAAG
CTGATTACCCAGAGAAAGTTCGACAATCTGACCAAGGCCGAGAGAGGCGGCCTGAGCGAACTGGATAAGG
CCGGCTTCATCAAGAGACAGCTGGTGGAAACCCGGCAGATCACAAAGCACGTGGCACAGATCCTGGACTC
CCGGATGAACACTAAGTACGACGAGAATGACAAGCTGATCCGGGAAGTGAAAGTGATCACCCTGAAGTCC
AAGCTGGTGTCCGATTTCCGGAAGGATTTCCAGTTTTACAAAGTGCGCGAGATCAACAACTACCACCACG
CCCACGACGCCTACCTGAACGCCGTCGTGGGAACCGCCCTGATCAAAAAGTACCCTAAGCTGGAAAGCGA
GTTCGTGTACGGCGACTACAAGGTGTACGACGTGCGGAAGATGATCGCCAAGAGCGAGCAGGAAATCGGC
AAGGCTACCGCCAAGTACTTCTTCTACAGCAACATCATGAACTTTTTCAAGACCGAGATTACCCTGGCCA
ACGGCGAGATCCGGAAGCGGCCTCTGATCGAGACAAACGGCGAAACCGGGGAGATCGTGTGGGATAAGGG
CCGGGATTTTGCCACCGTGCGGAAAGTGCTGAGCATGCCCCAAGTGAATATCGTGAAAAAGACCGAGGTG
CAGACAGGCGGCTTCAGCAAAGAGTCTATCCTGCCCAAGAGGAACAGCGATAAGCTGATCGCCAGAAAGA
AGGACTGGGACCCTAAGAAGTACGGCGGCTTCGACAGCCCCACCGTGGCCTATTCTGTGCTGGTGGTGGC
CAAAGTGGAAAAGGGCAAGTCCAAGAAACTGAAGAGTGTGAAAGAGCTGCTGGGGATCACCATCATGGAA
AGAAGCAGCTTCGAGAAGAATCCCATCGACTTTCTGGAAGCCAAGGGCTACAAAGAAGTGAAAAAGGACC
TGATCATCAAGCTGCCTAAGTACTCCCTGTTCGAGCTGGAAAACGGCCGGAAGAGAATGCTGGCCTCTGC
CGGCGAACTGCAGAAGGGAAACGAACTGGCCCTGCCCTCCAAATATGTGAACTTCCTGTACCTGGCCAGC
CACTATGAGAAGCTGAAGGGCTCCCCCGAGGATAATGAGCAGAAACAGCTGTTTGTGGAACAGCACAAGC
ACTACCTGGACGAGATCATCGAGCAGATCAGCGAGTTCTCCAAGAGAGTGATCCTGGCCGACGCTAATCT
GGACAAAGTGCTGTCCGCCTACAACAAGCACCGGGATAAGCCCATCAGAGAGCAGGCCGAGAATATCATC
CACCTGTTTACCCTGACCAATCTGGGAGCCCCTGCCGCCTTCAAGTACTTTGACACCACCATCGACCGGA
AGAGGTACACCAGCACCAAAGAGGTGCTGGACGCCACCCTGATCCACCAGAGCATCACCGGCCTGTACGA
GACACGGATCGACCTGTCTCAGCTGGGAGGCGACAAAAGGCCGGCGGCCACGAAAAAGGCCGGCCAGGCA
AAAAAGAAAAAGGAATTCGGCAGTGGAGAGGGCAGAGGAAGTCTGCTAACATGCGGTGACGTCGAGGAGA
ATCCTGGCCCAGTGAGCAAGGGCGAGGAGCTGTTCACCGGGGTGGTGCCCATCCTGGTCGAGCTGGACGG
CGACGTAAACGGCCACAAGTTCAGCGTGTCCGGCGAGGGCGAGGGCGATGCCACCTACGGCAAGCTGACC
CTGAAGTTCATCTGCACCACCGGCAAGCTGCCCGTGCCCTGGCCCACCCTCGTGACCACCCTGACCTACG
GCGTGCAGTGCTTCAGCCGCTACCCCGACCACATGAAGCAGCACGACTTCTTCAAGTCCGCCATGCCCGA
AGGCTACGTCCAGGAGCGCACCATCTTCTTCAAGGACGACGGCAACTACAAGACCCGCGCCGAGGTGAAG
TTCGAGGGCGACACCCTGGTGAACCGCATCGAGCTGAAGGGCATCGACTTCAAGGAGGACGGCAACATCC
TGGGGCACAAGCTGGAGTACAACTACAACAGCCACAACGTCTATATCATGGCCGACAAGCAGAAGAACGG
CATCAAGGTGAACTTCAAGATCCGCCACAACATCGAGGACGGCAGCGTGCAGCTCGCCGACCACTACCAG
CAGAACACCCCCATCGGCGACGGCCCCGTGCTGCTGCCCGACAACCACTACCTGAGCACCCAGTCCGCCC
TGAGCAAAGACCCCAACGAGAAGCGCGATCACATGGTCCTGCTGGAGTTCGTGACCGCCGCCGGGATCAC
TCTCGGCATGGACGAGCTGTACAAGGAATTCTAACTAGAGCTCGCTGATCAGCCTCGACTGTGCCTTCTA
GTTGCCAGCCATCTGTTGTTTGCCCCTCCCCCGTGCCTTCCTTGACCCTGGAAGGTGCCACTCCCACTGT
CCTTTCCTAATAAAATGAGGAAATTGCATCGCATTGTCTGAGTAGGTGTCATTCTATTCTGGGGGGTGGG
GTGGGGCAGGACAGCAAGGGGGAGGATTGGGAAGAGAATAGCAGGCATGCTGGGGAGCGGCCGCAGGAAC
CCCTAGTGATGGAGTTGGCCACTCCCTCTCTGCGCGCTCGCTCGCTCACTGAGGCCGGGCGACCAAAGGT
CGCCCGACGCCCGGGCTTTGCCCGGGCGGCCTCAGTGAGCGAGCGAGCGCGCAGCTGCCTGCAGGGGCGC
CTGATGCGGTATTTTCTCCTTACGCATCTGTGCGGTATTTCACACCGCATA
[95 nt withheld, positions 7402-7496]
T
[46 nt withheld, positions 7498-7543]
C
[141 nt withheld, positions 7545-7685]
CCTTTGACGTTGGAGTCCACGTTCTTT
[37 nt withheld, positions 7713-7749]
ACTCTATCTCGGGCTATTCTTTTGATTTATAAGGGATTTTGCCGATTTCGGTCTATTGGTTAAAAAATGA
GCTGATTTAACAAAAATTTAACGCGAATTTTAACAAAATATTAACGTTTACAATTTTATGGTGCACTCTC
AGTACAATCTGCTCTGATGCCGCATAGTTAAGCCAGCCCCGACACCCGCCAACACCCGCTGACGCGCCCT
GACGGGCTTGTCTGCTCCCGGCATCCGCTTACAGACAAGCTGTGACCGTCTCCGGGAGCTGCATGTGTCA
GAGGTTTTCACCGTCATCACCGAAACGCGCGAGACGAAAGGGCCTCGTGATACGCCTATTTTTATAGGTT
AATGTCATGATAATAATGGTTTCTTAGACGTCAGGTGGCACTTTTCGGGGAAATGTGCGCGGAACCCCTA
TTTGTTTATTTTTCTAAATACATTCAAATATGTATCCGCTCATGAGACAATAACCCTGATAAATGCTTCA
ATAATATTGAAAAAGGAAGAGTATGAGTATTCAACATTTCCGTGTCGCCCTTATTCCCTTTTTTGCGGCA
TTTTGCCTTCCTGTTTTTGCTCACCCAGAAACGCTGGTGAAAGTAAAAGATGCTGAAGATCAGTTGGGTG
CACGAGTGGGTTACATCGAACTGGATCTCAACAGCGGTAAGATCCTTGAGAGTTTTCGCCCCGAAGAACG
TTTTCCAATGATGAGCACTTTTAAAGTTCTGCTATGTGGCGCGGTATTATCCCGTATTGACGCCGGGCAA
GAGCAACTCGGTCGCCGCATACACTATTCTCAGAATGACTTGGTTGAGTACTCACCAGTCACAGAAAAGC
ATCTTACGGATGGCATGACAGTAAGAGAATTATGCAGTGCTGCCATAACCATGAGTGATAACACTGCGGC
CAACTTACTTCTGACAACGATCGGAGGACCGAAGGAGCTAACCGCTTTTTTGCACAACATGGGGGATCAT
GTAACTCGCCTTGATCGTTGGGAACCGGAGCTGAATGAAGCCATACCAAACGACGAGCGTGACACCACGA
TGCCTGTAGCAATGGCAACAACGTTGCGCAAACTATTAACTGGCGAACTACTTACTCTAGCTTCCCGGCA
ACAATTAATAGACTGGATGGAGGCGGATAAAGTTGCAGGACCACTTCTGCGCTCGGCCCTTCCGGCTGGC
TGGTTTATTGCTGATAAATCTGGAGCCGGTGAGCGTGGAAGCCGCGGTATCATTGCAGCACTGGGGCCAG
ATGGTAAGCCCTCCCGTATCGTAGTTATCTACACGACGGGGAGTCAGGCAACTATGGATGAACGAAATAG
ACAGATCGCTGAGATAGGTGCCTCACTGATTAAGCATTGGTAACTGTCAGACCAAGTTTACTCATATATA
CTTTAGATTGATTTAAAACTTCATTTTTAATTTAAAAGGATCTAGGTGAAGATCCTTTTTGATAATCTCA
TGACCAAAATCCCTTAACGTGAGTTTTCGTTCCACTGAGCGTCAGACCCCGTAGAAAAGATCAAAGGATC
TTC
Features (pLannotate 1.2.2; 19 found; start..end, strand, type, name):
      1..589     +  rep_origin     ori: high-copy-number ColE1/pMB1/pBR322/pUC origin of replication
    651..891     +  promoter       U6 promoter: RNA polymerase III promoter for human U6 snRNA
    921..996     +  misc_RNA       gRNA scaffold: guide RNA scaffold for the Streptococcus pyogenes CRISPR/Cas9 system
   1003..1046    +  misc_RNA       gRNA scaffold (fragment): guide RNA scaffold for the Streptococcus pyogenes CRISPR/Cas9 system
   1093..1378    +  enhancer       CMV enhancer: human cytomegalovirus immediate early enhancer; contains an 18-bp deletion relative to the standard CMV enhancer
   1380..1658    +  promoter       chicken β-actin promoter: No description available
   1659..1886    +  intron         hybrid intron: hybrid between chicken β-actin (CBA) and minute virus of mice (MMV) introns (Gray et al., 2011)
   2024..3625    +  CDS            Cas9(N): N-terminal portion of Streptococcus pyogenes Cas9 (Zetsche et al., 2015)
   3626..6124    +  CDS            Cas9(C): C-terminal portion of Streptococcus pyogenes Cas9 (Zetsche et al., 2015)
   6125..6172    +  CDS            nucleoplasmin NLS: bipartite nuclear localization signal from nucleoplasmin
   6242..6955    +  CDS            EGFP: EGFP is a basic (constitutively fluorescent) green fluorescent protein published in 1996, derived from Aequorea victoria. It is reported to be a rapidly-maturing weak dimer with moderate acid sensitivity.
   6989..7100    +  polyA_signal   bGH poly(A) signal: bovine growth hormone polyadenylation signal
   7205..7345    +  repeat_region  AAV2 ITR: inverted terminal repeat of adeno-associated virus serotype 2 inverted
   7350..7401    -  misc_feature   bom (fragment): basis of mobility region from pBR322
   7420..7875    +  rep_origin     f1 ori (sequence partly withheld): f1 bacteriophage origin of replication; arrow indicates direction of (+) strand synthesis
   7876..7925    -  misc_feature   bom (fragment): basis of mobility region from pBR322
   8027..8062    -  CDS            rop (fragment): Rop protein, which maintains plasmids at low copy number; rop
   8157..8261    +  promoter       AmpR promoter: bla
   8262..9122    +  CDS            AmpR: β-lactamase; bla; confers resistance to ampicillin, carbenicillin, and related antibiotics
