[The description below was written by a language model from this plasmid's Addgene catalogue record and pLannotate feature annotations shown in this document.]
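Description:
pX458-ARHGEF7/B-Pix is a mammalian expression plasmid of about 9.3 kb, built on the pX458 all-in-one CRISPR backbone. It delivers both Streptococcus pyogenes Cas9 and a single guide RNA directed against human ARHGEF7, the gene encoding the Rac/Cdc42 exchange factor β-Pix (also known as COOL-1). It is propagated in E. coli as a high-copy plasmid through a ColE1/pUC-type origin and selected with ampicillin via the β-lactamase gene. An f1 phage origin is also present. A single AAV2 inverted terminal repeat is annotated downstream of the expression cassette. With only one ITR annotated, the record gives no sign that the plasmid is meant for AAV packaging.

The payload consists of two transcription units. A human U6 RNA polymerase III promoter drives the ARHGEF7-targeting spacer fused to the SpCas9 guide RNA scaffold. The spacer itself is not annotated but would lie in the short gap between the promoter and the scaffold, and a second partial scaffold fragment is annotated just after the full one. Downstream, a hybrid promoter made of the CMV enhancer, chicken β-actin promoter and a hybrid intron drives the Cas9 coding sequence. The annotation tool splits Cas9 into contiguous N- and C-terminal segments, but together they form one continuous reading frame. Cas9 is followed by a nucleoplasmin nuclear localization signal, then EGFP, and the unit ends in a bovine growth hormone polyadenylation signal. The short unannotated gap between the NLS and EGFP is not characterised in the table; in the standard pX458 design this position holds a 2A peptide that lets EGFP be produced separately from Cas9.

EGFP allows transfected cells to be identified or sorted by fluorescence. The construct is therefore suited to transient transfection for disrupting ARHGEF7 in human cells.
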