Addgene plasmid #241368: pX458-ARHGEF7/B-Pix
Purpose: Mammalian expression of SpCas9 and gRNA targeting ARHGEF7 (β-Pix)
Depositing lab: Gaudenz Danuser. Depositing organization: University of Texas Southwestern Medical Center. Publication: Morphological control of merlin-Rac antagonism in proliferation-promoting signaling. Weiss BG, Keth JM, Bhatt K, Doyal M, Hahn KM, Noh J, Isogai T, Danuser G. Sci Signal. 2025 May 20;18(887):eadk0922. doi: 10.1126/scisignal.adk0922. Epub 2025 May 20. PubMed 40392939.
Backbone
  Vector backbone: Px-458
  Vector type: Mammalian Expression
Growth in bacteria
  Bacterial resistance: Ampicillin, 100 μg/mL
  Growth temperature: 37°C
  Growth strain: NEB Stable
  Copy number: High Copy
Gene/Insert
  Gene/Insert name: ARHGEF7 gRNA
  gRNA/shRNA sequence: GACCTCGCGCACGTAGTTGCT
  Species: H. sapiens (human)
  Entrez Gene: ARHGEF7 (a.k.a. BETA-PIX, COOL-1, COOL1, Nbla10314, P50, P50BP, P85, P85COOL1, P85SPR, PAK3, PIXB)
  Promoter: U6
  Cloning method: Restriction Enzyme; 5′ cloning site unknown (unknown if destroyed)
Terms and licenses: Academic/Nonprofit Terms; Industry Terms: Not Available to Industry
How to cite: pX458-ARHGEF7/B-Pix was a gift from Gaudenz Danuser (Addgene plasmid # 241368 ; http://n2t.net/addgene:241368 ; RRID:Addgene_241368)
